Addgene plasmid #133513: pAV0771
Purpose: Expression of mTagBFP2 tagged CHD domain to monitor actin cytoskeleton
Depositing lab: Sophie Martin. Depositing organization: Universite de Lausanne (UNIL). Publication: A toolbox of stable integration vectors in the fission yeast Schizosaccharomyces pombe. Vjestica A, Marek M, Nkosi PJ, Merlini L, Liu G, Berard M, Billault-Chaumartin I, Martin SG. J Cell Sci. 2020 Jan 8;133(1). pii: jcs.240754. doi: 10.1242/jcs.240754. PubMed 31801797.
Backbone
  Vector backbone: pAde6PmeI(pAV0356)
  Vector type: Yeast Expression
Growth in bacteria
  Bacterial resistance: Ampicillin, 100 μg/mL
  Growth temperature: 37°C
  Growth strain: DH5alpha
  Copy number: High Copy
Gene/Insert
  Gene/Insert name: pAde6(PmeI)-p(act1)-3mTagBFP2-CHDRng2-terminator(ScCYC1)
  Species: S. pombe (fission yeast)
  Cloning method: Unknown
Terms and licenses: Academic/Nonprofit Terms; Industry Terms: Not Available to Industry
Depositor comments: Please see the Resource Information section for an annotated Genbank file.
How to cite: pAV0771 was a gift from Sophie Martin (Addgene plasmid # 133513 ; http://n2t.net/addgene:133513 ; RRID:Addgene_133513)
