[The description below was written by a language model from this plasmid's Addgene catalogue record and pLannotate feature annotations shown in this document.]
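Description:
pAV0771 is a fission yeast expression plasmid of about 9.5 kb, built on the pAde6PmeI (pAV0356) backbone from a toolbox of stable integration vectors for Schizosaccharomyces pombe. In E. coli it is maintained as a high-copy plasmid through a ColE1/pUC-type origin and selected with ampicillin via the β-lactamase gene. It also retains typical cloning-vector remnants: an f1 origin, lacZα and lac promoter/operator elements, T7 and T3 promoters flanking the insert region, and short bom, rop and lacI fragments. No yeast replication origin is annotated, which fits an integrating design. The annotated S. pombe ade6 coding sequence, together with an adjacent vtc4 fragment, presumably supplies homology to the ade6 locus and an adenine marker. The "PmeI" in the backbone name suggests linearisation at that site for targeting, although the record does not spell out the integration scheme.

The payload is a fusion of three tandem copies of the blue fluorescent protein mTagBFP2 followed by a fragment of S. pombe Rng2 corresponding to its calponin homology domain (CHD), which binds F-actin. Rng2 is a component of the contractile actin ring required for cytokinesis. According to the insert name, expression is driven by the act1 promoter. This promoter is not annotated in the feature table but would sit in the unannotated stretch upstream of the first mTagBFP2 copy. Transcription ends at the S. cerevisiae CYC1 terminator. Tripling the fluorophore would be expected to give a brighter signal per probe molecule. The construct is intended as a live-cell blue marker for monitoring the actin cytoskeleton in fission yeast.
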