Features (pLannotate 1.2.2; 21 found; start..end, strand, type, name):
    137..186     +  misc_feature   bom (fragment): basis of mobility region from pBR322
    466..567     -  CDS            vtc4 (fragment): VTC4_SCHPO - Experimental evidence at protein level: Swiss-Prot protein existence level 1. Component of the vacuolar transporter chaperone (VTC) complex, which plays a role in vacuolar membrane fusion. From Schizosaccharomyces pombe (strain 972 / ATCC 24843) (Fission yeast).
    837..2492    +  CDS            ade6: PUR6_SCHPO - Also known as min1. Protein inferred from homology: Swiss-Prot protein existence level 3. From Schizosaccharomyces pombe (strain 972 / ATCC 24843) (Fission yeast).
   2648..2696    +  misc_feature   bom (fragment): basis of mobility region from pBR322
   2724..3152    -  rep_origin     f1 ori (sequence partly withheld): f1 bacteriophage origin of replication; arrow indicates direction of (+) strand synthesis
   3156..3311    -  CDS            lacZα (fragment): LacZα fragment of β-galactosidase; lacZ fragment
   3319..3337    +  promoter       T7 promoter: promoter for bacteriophage T7 RNA polymerase
   4230..4940    +  CDS            mTagBFP2: mTagBFP2 is a basic (constitutively fluorescent) blue fluorescent protein published in 2011, derived from Entacmaea quadricolor. It is reported to be a very rapidly-maturing monomer with very low acid sensitivity.
   4947..5657    +  CDS            mTagBFP2: mTagBFP2 is a basic (constitutively fluorescent) blue fluorescent protein published in 2011, derived from Entacmaea quadricolor. It is reported to be a very rapidly-maturing monomer with very low acid sensitivity.
   5664..6374    +  CDS            mTagBFP2: mTagBFP2 is a basic (constitutively fluorescent) blue fluorescent protein published in 2011, derived from Entacmaea quadricolor. It is reported to be a very rapidly-maturing monomer with very low acid sensitivity.
   6381..6947    +  CDS            rng2 (fragment): RNG2_SCHPO - Experimental evidence at protein level: Swiss-Prot protein existence level 1. Required for cytokinesis. Component of the contractile F- actin ring; required for its construction following assembly of F-actin at the division site. From Schizosaccharomyces pombe (strain 972 / ATCC 24843) (Fission yeast).
   6959..7208    +  terminator     CYC1 terminator: S. cerevisiae CYC1; transcription terminator for CYC1
   7233..7251    -  promoter       T3 promoter: promoter for bacteriophage T3 RNA polymerase
   7296..7312    -  protein_bind   lac operator: The lac repressor binds to the lac operator to inhibit transcription in E. coli. This inhibition can be relieved by adding lactose or isopropyl-β-D-thiogalactopyranoside (IPTG). lac repressor encoded by lacI
   7320..7350    -  promoter       lac promoter: promoter for the E. coli lac operon
   7365..7386    -  protein_bind   CAP binding site: CAP binding activates transcription in the presence of cAMP. E. coli catabolite activator protein
   7399..7491    -  CDS            lacI (fragment): lac repressor; lacI; The lac repressor binds to the lac operator to inhibit transcription in E. coli. This inhibition can be relieved by adding lactose or isopropyl-β-D-thiogalactopyranoside (IPTG).
   7674..8262    -  rep_origin     ori: high-copy-number ColE1/pMB1/pBR322/pUC origin of replication
   8433..9293    -  CDS            AmpR: β-lactamase; bla; confers resistance to ampicillin, carbenicillin, and related antibiotics
   9294..9398    -  promoter       AmpR promoter: bla
   9493..35      +  CDS            rop (fragment) (across the origin): Rop protein, which maintains plasmids at low copy number; rop
>Addgene plasmid #133513 | pAV0771 | addgene full sequence | sequence record 263759 | Addgene NGS Result
TCGCGCGTTTCGGTGATGACGGTGAAAACCTCTGACACATGCAGCTCCCGGAGACGGTCACAGCTTGTCT
GTAAGCGGATGCCGGGAGCAGACAAGCCCGTCAGGGCGCGTCAGCGGGTGTTGGCGGGTGTCGGGGCTGG
CTTAACTATGCGGCATCAGAGCAGATTGTACTGAGAGTGCACCATAACCGGGAGAATCCTGAATAATGTG
CTGTGAAGCAGTTGAAAGAAAATTAAAGAACCCAATATAATATGCTATAAAGCAATCAAAAAATAATAGT
AAGAAACCCAAATAAAACCCCGTTGACCATGTTCCCAATTAAATTAACGCATATTAATGCAAAAAATGCA
ATATTAAGACTAGTTATTAAACCGATAATTAGTCTTCAATTATTAAAAGATGTAGTTGATTTGTATTATC
TTTCAATTGCTAATTCTAAATATATTGGAGAATTCAATGAGTTTATGCATTGAAGTTTAAGATAACATTG
GCGCTGATTGCAGCAAAAGTAATCACGCATATAGCTGTAGGACCAAAACGATCATCATATCGGACCGCAT
TATGTTTAAACGTTGCTTTATATATGGATAACGACATATACATTTATTTCTTGAAAAAATAGCAAAGCTA
TATTGATTTTAGCGTATGCTGCTTTAAAGTTGCATTTCACAATGCTTGGAAATGTAACGATGACAGAATT
AATACGATGCAAAACTCAAATAATAAACTGCGCACTAACTCACTACAATAAACAACTTTGAAAAAAAGAT
TCGTTTTTTCAACATTTACCATCTCATTAAGCTGAGCTGCCAAGGTATATACATACTTCATCGAATATGA
GCGAAAAACAGGTTGTAGGGATCCTTGGAGGTGGTCAATTGGGCCGAATGATGGTAGAGGCAGCCCATCG
CTTAAACATCAAATGCATCATCTTGGATGCAGCAAATTCTCCTGCCAAACAAATTGATGGAGGACGTGAG
CACATTGATGCATCATTTACTGACCCCGATGCAATTGTTGAACTGTCTAAGAAGTGCACGTTATTAACAA
CTGAAATTGAGCATATTAACACTGATGCCTTGGCAGCCGTTACGAAATCTGTTGCTGTTGAACCCTCTCC
TGCAACTCTGCGATGCATTCAAGACAAATATCTTCAAAAACAGCATTTACAGGTTTTTAAGATTGCACTT
CCTGAATTTTGCGATGCACCTGACCAGGAAAGTGTTGAAAAAGCAGGCCAAGAGTTTGGTTATCCTTTTG
TACTGAAAAGTAAAACATTGGCTTACGACGGTCGTGGAAATTACGTTGTTCATCAACCATCTGAGATTCC
TACTGCCATCAAAGCACTTGGTGATCGTCCGCTTTATGTTGAAAAGTTCGTTCCTTTCTCCATGGAAATT
GCAGTGATGGTAGTACGCAGTTTAGACGGAAAAGTTTATGCTTATCCTACAACTGAGACCATTCAAAAGG
ATAATGTTTGTCATTTAGTATATGCCCCTGCTCGTCTTCCCTTCTCAATTCAACAGCGTGCTCAAACCCT
TGCCATGGATGCGGTGCGCACTTTTGAAGGCGCTGGTATATATGGTGTAGAGATGTTTGTTTTGCAAGAT
GGTGAGACCATTTTACTCAACGAAATTGCTCCTCGGCCTCACAATTCAGGTCACTACACCATTGAAGCTT
GCCCAACTTCTCAGTTTGAAGCTCACTTACGGGCCATATGTGGTCTTCCTTTCAGCGAAATCAACACCCA
ACTCTCGACTTCCACAACTCATGCGTTGATGGTAAATATTTTAGGTACTGATGATCCTGATTATGTTTCA
AAGATCGCTAAACGTTCTCTGTCCATTCCCGGTGCAACTTTGCATCTTTATGGTAAAGCTGAATCTAGAA
AGGGTCGCAAGATGGGACACGTTACCATCATTTCTGATTCACCTCAAGAATGTGAACGTAGGTATCAGAT
GCTTCTTGACGTCAAAGATCCTGTCGAATCACCTGTTGTTGGTATTATCATGGGTTCGGATTCTGATTTA
AGCAAGATGAAAGATGCTGCCGTCATTTTAGATGAATTCAAGGTGCCTTACGAACTTACTATTGTTTCAG
CTCACCGCACACCAGATCGCATGGTTACTTATGCTCGTACCGCAGCTTCAAGAGGGTTGCGTGTGATTAT
TGCTGGTGCTGGTGGTGCCGCTCATTTGCCTGGTATGGTTGCTGCAATGACACCTCTTCCAGTAATCGGC
GTTCCTGTAAAAGGAAGCACTCTTGACGGAGTTGACTCTCTTCACTCTATTGTTCAGATGCCTCGAGGTG
TCCCTGTCGCCACTGTTGCTATCAATAATAGCCAAAATGCCGGTATTTTAGCCTGTCGTATACTTGCTAC
ATTTCAACCCTCCCTTTTGGCTGCTATGGAGAGCTTTATGGACAATATGAAAGAGATTGTTTTAGAAAAG
GCTGATAAATTAGAAAAAGTTGGTTGGAAAAATTATTCTGCATAGGCGACCATAGACATAACTGTTAAAT
GATTTTGCTTGCTTTTTGTTTTAAATAATATTTTATTTTGAAATTCTAGATTGTAAAATGTATTCTAAAA
AGTGATTAAAAATTAAAAATAAAAACCCCCCGAATAATGTGCTGCGACGCAGCTAGGGCGGTGTGAAATA
CCGCACAGATGCGTAAGGAGAAAATACCGCATCAGGAAATTGTAAGCGTTAATATTTTGTTAAAATTCGC
GTTAAATTTTTGTTAAATCAGCTCATTTTTTAACCAATAGGCCGAAATCGGCAAAATCCCTTATAAATCA
AAAGAATAGACCGAGATAGGGT
[37 nt withheld, positions 2823-2859]
AAAGAACGTGGACTCCAACGTCAAAGG
[49 nt withheld, positions 2887-2935]
T
[91 nt withheld, positions 2937-3027]
G
[124 nt withheld, positions 3029-3152]
CCATTCGCCATTCAGGCTGCGCAACTGTTGGGAAGGGCGATCGGTGCGGGCCTCTTCGCTATTACGCCAG
CTGGCGAAAGGGGGATGTGCTGCAAGGCGATTAAGTTGGGTAACGCCAGGGTTTTCCCAGTCACGACGTT
GTAAAACGACGGCCAGTGAGCGCGCGTAATACGACTCACTATAGGGCGAATTGGGTACCGGGCCCATTTA
AATGATCTACGATAATGAGACGGTGTTTGGGTTGTTTTTACTGAATTTTTCTTTTATTTTATGACATCTT
AATTTTTATGTTAATGATTATTCTTATACTTTTATCTATCTTTGATTAAAACTAATATTCATTCTTTTGA
TCACTAATTATTTTTATAGTATACGATTCAACCCAACTATAATACATTGTATCAAGAGAAATTTTTAATT
AGATGTAATTTAATAGCCATTTGATAAAAAAAAATTACCTTTTTTTTTGCTAGTGTTAAATTATTGATCA
TAACAATGTCGAATGAATACTAATAAAATAGGGACACGCGAGTTGCAAATACTTGAAATACCTTTGAAGA
TTTGTCTGTGAATTTTGATAAGATTTTTATGACCATCTCTTTTATATTCGATATCGTGAACTTTCATTTT
CTTTTGTTTTTTGCTTTTCAAGTTAAATAACGCGGAAATTATATTTCCTTATATGTTTATAAGAGCTTTT
AAAGGATTTGCTATATCGCTTACAGTACTACAACCGGTTGCTCAATGTTATCCGTTTCCGCGGTCTTCTT
CCGTGCGCATTCTGCCGTGAAGTGCTAACGCTGTGTGTGGCTTTATCAAAAAAGTGGCTCAAATATAGCA
ATTTCATACATATTTAAACACCCATTATACTTAAATGTATATTTTAAAATATATAAGAGATTTTCACTGT
ATAACTGTGTATCTTATCTATATGTAATCAACGGCTTCATACCACCTCAGCCAGCCGTGTTATAACTTAC
CGTTTACCAACTACATTTTTTGTAACGAACCAAAAAACCCTCAAAAGACAAGACCCTCGAGGTCGACGAA
TTCTTAATTAACAATTCTAGAACTAGTATGGTGTCTAAGGGCGAAGAGCTGATTAAGGAGAACATGCACA
TGAAGCTGTACATGGAGGGCACCGTGGACAACCATCACTTCAAGTGCACATCCGAGGGCGAAGGCAAGCC
CTACGAGGGCACCCAGACCATGAGAATCAAGGTGGTCGAGGGCGGCCCTCTCCCCTTCGCCTTCGACATC
CTGGCTACTAGCTTCCTCTACGGCAGCAAGACCTTCATCAACCACACCCAGGGCATCCCCGACTTCTTCA
AGCAGTCCTTCCCTGAGGGCTTCACATGGGAGAGAGTCACCACATACGAAGACGGGGGCGTGCTGACCGC
TACCCAGGACACCAGCCTCCAGGACGGCTGCCTCATCTACAACGTCAAGATCAGAGGGGTGAACTTCACA
TCCAACGGCCCTGTGATGCAGAAGAAAACACTCGGCTGGGAGGCCTTCACCGAGACGCTGTACCCCGCTG
ACGGCGGCCTGGAAGGCAGAAACGACATGGCCCTGAAGCTCGTGGGCGGGAGCCATCTGATCGCAAACGC
CAAGACCACATATAGATCCAAGAAACCCGCTAAGAACCTCAAGATGCCTGGCGTCTACTATGTGGACTAC
AGACTGGAAAGAATCAAGGAGGCCAACAACGAGACCTACGTCGAGCAGCACGAGGTGGCAGTGGCCAGAT
ACTGCGACCTCCCTAGCAAACTGGGGCACAAGCTTAATGCTAGTATGGTGTCTAAGGGCGAAGAGCTGAT
TAAGGAGAACATGCACATGAAGCTGTACATGGAGGGCACCGTGGACAACCATCACTTCAAGTGCACATCC
GAGGGCGAAGGCAAGCCCTACGAGGGCACCCAGACCATGAGAATCAAGGTGGTCGAGGGCGGCCCTCTCC
CCTTCGCCTTCGACATCCTGGCTACTAGCTTCCTCTACGGCAGCAAGACCTTCATCAACCACACCCAGGG
CATCCCCGACTTCTTCAAGCAGTCCTTCCCTGAGGGCTTCACATGGGAGAGAGTCACCACATACGAAGAC
GGGGGCGTGCTGACCGCTACCCAGGACACCAGCCTCCAGGACGGCTGCCTCATCTACAACGTCAAGATCA
GAGGGGTGAACTTCACATCCAACGGCCCTGTGATGCAGAAGAAAACACTCGGCTGGGAGGCCTTCACCGA
GACGCTGTACCCCGCTGACGGCGGCCTGGAAGGCAGAAACGACATGGCCCTGAAGCTCGTGGGCGGGAGC
CATCTGATCGCAAACGCCAAGACCACATATAGATCCAAGAAACCCGCTAAGAACCTCAAGATGCCTGGCG
TCTACTATGTGGACTACAGACTGGAAAGAATCAAGGAGGCCAACAACGAGACCTACGTCGAGCAGCACGA
GGTGGCAGTGGCCAGATACTGCGACCTCCCTAGCAAACTGGGGCACAAGCTTAATGCTAGTATGGTGTCT
AAGGGCGAAGAGCTGATTAAGGAGAACATGCACATGAAGCTGTACATGGAGGGCACCGTGGACAACCATC
ACTTCAAGTGCACATCCGAGGGCGAAGGCAAGCCCTACGAGGGCACCCAGACCATGAGAATCAAGGTGGT
CGAGGGCGGCCCTCTCCCCTTCGCCTTCGACATCCTGGCTACTAGCTTCCTCTACGGCAGCAAGACCTTC
ATCAACCACACCCAGGGCATCCCCGACTTCTTCAAGCAGTCCTTCCCTGAGGGCTTCACATGGGAGAGAG
TCACCACATACGAAGACGGGGGCGTGCTGACCGCTACCCAGGACACCAGCCTCCAGGACGGCTGCCTCAT
CTACAACGTCAAGATCAGAGGGGTGAACTTCACATCCAACGGCCCTGTGATGCAGAAGAAAACACTCGGC
TGGGAGGCCTTCACCGAGACGCTGTACCCCGCTGACGGCGGCCTGGAAGGCAGAAACGACATGGCCCTGA
AGCTCGTGGGCGGGAGCCATCTGATCGCAAACGCCAAGACCACATATAGATCCAAGAAACCCGCTAAGAA
CCTCAAGATGCCTGGCGTCTACTATGTGGACTACAGACTGGAAAGAATCAAGGAGGCCAACAACGAGACC
TACGTCGAGCAGCACGAGGTGGCAGTGGCCAGATACTGCGACCTCCCTAGCAAACTGGGGCACAAGCTTA
ATGCTAGCATGGACGTAAATGTGGGATTATCTAGACTTCAATCTCAAGCTGGGGCACCTGTTGGCACGAA
AGGGTCGAACACTCGTTTAGCAGCCAAACAAAGAGAAACCCTTCAAGCATATGATTATTTGTGTAGGGTT
GATGAAGCAAAAAAATGGATAGAAGAATGCCTCGGCACAGATCTAGGACCAACGTCTACATTTGAGCAGT
CGCTGCGAAACGGAGTTGTCTTGGCTCTCTTGGTTCAGAAATTTCAACCCGATAAACTAATCAAGATATT
CTATTCTAATGAACTCCAGTTTCGCCATTCAGATAACATTAATAAGTTTCTTGACTTTATCCATGGCATT
GGGCTTCCCGAAATTTTTCATTTCGAACTGACTGACATTTACGAAGGGAAAAATTTACCCAAAGTTATCT
ATTGTATTCATGCCCTTTCTTATTTCCTTTCTATGCAGGACTTGGCACCCCCTTTAATCAAGAGTGATGA
AAATCTATCTTTTACTGATGAAGACGTTTCAATAATAGTCCGTAGACTCCGACAATCTAATGTAATCCTT
CCTAACTTCAAAGCTTGAGGCGCGCCTCATGTAATTAGTTATGTCACGCTTACATTCACGCCCTCCTCCC
ACATCCGCTCTAACCGAAAAGGAAGGAGTTAGACAACCTGAAGTCTAGGTCCCTATTTATTTTTTTTAAT
AGTTATGTTAGTATTAAGAACGTTATTTATATTTCAAATTTTTCTTTTTTTTCTGTACAAACGCGTGTAC
GCATGTAACATTATACTGAAAACCTTGCTTGAGAAGGTTTTGGGACGCTCGAAGGCTTTAATTTGCAGAT
CTGAGCTCCAGCTTTTGTTCCCTTTAGTGAGGGTTAATTGCGCGCTTGGCGTAATCATGGTCATAGCTGT
TTCCTGTGTGAAATTGTTATCCGCTCACAATTCCACACAACATACGAGCCGGAAGCATAAAGTGTAAAGC
CTGGGGTGCCTAATGAGTGAGCTAACTCACATTAATTGCGTTGCGCTCACTGCCCGCTTTCCAGTCGGGA
AACCTGTCGTGCCAGCTGCATTAATGAATCGGCCAACGCGCGGGGAGAGGCGGTTTGCGTATTGGGCGCT
CTTCCGCTTCCTCGCTCACTGACTCGCTGCGCTCGGTCGTTCGGCTGCGGCGAGCGGTATCAGCTCACTC
AAAGGCGGTAATACGGTTATCCACAGAATCAGGGGATAACGCAGGAAAGAACATGTGAGCAAAAGGCCAG
CAAAAGGCCAGGAACCGTAAAAAGGCCGCGTTGCTGGCGTTTTTCCATAGGCTCCGCCCCCCTGACGAGC
ATCACAAAAATCGACGCTCAAGTCAGAGGTGGCGAAACCCGACAGGACTATAAAGATACCAGGCGTTTCC
CCCTGGAAGCTCCCTCGTGCGCTCTCCTGTTCCGACCCTGCCGCTTACCGGATACCTGTCCGCCTTTCTC
CCTTCGGGAAGCGTGGCGCTTTCTCATAGCTCACGCTGTAGGTATCTCAGTTCGGTGTAGGTCGTTCGCT
CCAAGCTGGGCTGTGTGCACGAACCCCCCGTTCAGCCCGACCGCTGCGCCTTATCCGGTAACTATCGTCT
TGAGTCCAACCCGGTAAGACACGACTTATCGCCACTGGCAGCAGCCACTGGTAACAGGATTAGCAGAGCG
AGGTATGTAGGCGGTGCTACAGAGTTCTTGAAGTGGTGGCCTAACTACGGCTACACTAGAAGAACAGTAT
TTGGTATCTGCGCTCTGCTGAAGCCAGTTACCTTCGGAAAAAGAGTTGGTAGCTCTTGATCCGGCAAACA
AACCACCGCTGGTAGCGGTGGTTTTTTTGTTTGCAAGCAGCAGATTACGCGCAGAAAAAAAGGATCTCAA
GAAGATCCTTTGATCTTTTCTACGGGGTCTGACGCTCAGTGGAACGAAAACTCACGTTAAGGGATTTTGG
TCATGAGATTATCAAAAAGGATCTTCACCTAGATCCTTTTAAATTAAAAATGAAGTTTTAAATCAATCTA
AAGTATATATGAGTAAACTTGGTCTGACAGTTACCAATGCTTAATCAGTGAGGCACCTATCTCAGCGATC
TGTCTATTTCGTTCATCCATAGTTGCCTGACTCCCCGTCGTGTAGATAACTACGATACGGGAGGGCTTAC
CATCTGGCCCCAGTGCTGCAATGATACCGCGAGACCCACGCTCACCGGCTCCAGATTTATCAGCAATAAA
CCAGCCAGCCGGAAGGGCCGAGCGCAGAAGTGGTCCTGCAACTTTATCCGCCTCCATCCAGTCTATTAAT
TGTTGCCGGGAAGCTAGAGTAAGTAGTTCGCCAGTTAATAGTTTGCGCAACGTTGTTGCCATTGCTACAG
GCATCGTGGTGTCACGCTCGTCGTTTGGTATGGCTTCATTCAGCTCCGGTTCCCAACGATCAAGGCGAGT
TACATGATCCCCCATGTTGTGCAAAAAAGCGGTTAGCTCCTTCGGTCCTCCGATCGTTGTCAGAAGTAAG
TTGGCCGCAGTGTTATCACTCATGGTTATGGCAGCACTGCATAATTCTCTTACTGTCATGCCATCCGTAA
GATGCTTTTCTGTGACTGGTGAGTACTCAACCAAGTCATTCTGAGAATAGTGTATGCGGCGACCGAGTTG
CTCTTGCCCGGCGTCAATACGGGATAATACCGCGCCACATAGCAGAACTTTAAAAGTGCTCATCATTGGA
AAACGTTCTTCGGGGCGAAAACTCTCAAGGATCTTACCGCTGTTGAGATCCAGTTCGATGTAACCCACTC
GTGCACCCAACTGATCTTCAGCATCTTTTACTTTCACCAGCGTTTCTGGGTGAGCAAAAACAGGAAGGCA
AAATGCCGCAAAAAAGGGAATAAGGGCGACACGGAAATGTTGAATACTCATACTCTTCCTTTTTCAATAT
TATTGAAGCATTTATCAGGGTTATTGTCTCATGAGCGGATACATATTTGAATGTATTTAGAAAAATAAAC
AAATAGGGGTTCCGCGCACATTTCCCCGAAAAGTGCCACCTGACGTCTAAGAAACCATTATTATCATGAC
ATTAACCTATAAAAATAGGCGTATCACGAGGCCCTTTCGTC
